Addgene plasmid #120482: EF1a_SPI1_P2A_Hygro_Barcode
Purpose: Barcoded lentiviral vector to express SPI1 in mammalian cells under control of EF1a promoter. Barcoded for transcript detection in single cell RNA-seq.
Depositing lab: Prashant Mali. Depositing organization: University of California, San Diego (UCSD). Publication: Mapping Cellular Reprogramming via Pooled Overexpression Screens with Paired Fitness and Single-Cell RNA-Sequencing Readout. Parekh U, Wu Y, Zhao D, Worlikar A, Shah N, Zhang K, Mali P. Cell Syst. 2018 Nov 12. pii: S2405-4712(18)30433-2. doi: 10.1016/j.cels.2018.10.008. PubMed 30448000.
Backbone
  Vector backbone: Unknown
  Backbone size w/o insert (bp): 9514
  Vector type: Lentiviral
  Selectable markers: Hygromycin
Growth in bacteria
  Bacterial resistance: Ampicillin, 100 μg/mL
  Growth temperature: 37°C
  Growth strain: Stbl3
  Copy number: High Copy
Gene/Insert
  Gene/Insert name: SPI1
  Species: H. sapiens (human)
  Insert size (bp): 813
  Entrez Gene: SPI1 (a.k.a. AGM10, OF, PU.1, SFPI1, SPI-1, SPI-A)
  Promoter: EF1a
  Cloning method: Gibson Cloning
  Sequencing primers: 5′ 5'-ttctcaagcctcagacagtgg-3'
Terms and licenses: Academic/Nonprofit Terms; Industry Terms: Not Available to Industry
Depositor comments: 5' cloning site: BamHI (not destroyed), 3' cloning site: BamHI (not destroyed).
How to cite: EF1a_SPI1_P2A_Hygro_Barcode was a gift from Prashant Mali (Addgene plasmid # 120482 ; http://n2t.net/addgene:120482 ; RRID:Addgene_120482)
