[The description below was written by a language model from this plasmid's Addgene catalogue record and pLannotate feature annotations shown in this document.]
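Description:
EF1a_SPI1_P2A_Hygro_Barcode is a lentiviral transfer plasmid for constitutive expression of human SPI1 (PU.1), a PU-box-binding transcriptional activator associated with macrophage and B-cell differentiation, in mammalian cells. The named backbone is not recorded. In bacteria it is maintained through a high-copy ColE1/pUC-type origin with ampicillin resistance, and an f1 origin is also present. The viral portion has a third-generation-style layout. A CMV enhancer/promoter drives a truncated HIV-1 5' LTR, followed by the Ψ packaging signal with a gag fragment, the Rev response element and the cPPT/CTS. A second truncated LTR preceded by a loxP site closes the proviral region, with a bGH polyadenylation signal downstream. Outside the LTRs sits an SV40/EM7-driven bleomycin/Zeocin resistance cassette with an SV40 poly(A) signal, which would not be packaged into virus.

Within the provirus, the EF-1α promoter drives a single transcript carrying the SPI1 coding sequence followed by the hygromycin phosphotransferase gene (hph). The plasmid name indicates that a P2A self-cleaving peptide joins the two. It is not annotated separately, but a short gap between the two coding sequences is consistent with it. This lets transduced cells be selected with hygromycin while producing SPI1 as a separate protein. The barcode is likewise not annotated, and its exact position is not stated in the record. According to the record, it allows the overexpressed transcript to be identified in single-cell RNA-seq data. The construct comes from work on pooled transcription factor overexpression screens that map cellular reprogramming using paired fitness and single-cell transcriptomic readouts.
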