Features (pLannotate 1.2.2; 33 found; start..end, strand, type, name):
     31..83      -  misc_feature   bom (fragment): basis of mobility region from pBR322
    238..617     +  enhancer       CMV enhancer: human cytomegalovirus immediate early enhancer
    618..817     +  promoter       CMV promoter: human cytomegalovirus (CMV) immediate early promoter
    835..1015    +  LTR            5' LTR (truncated): truncated 5' long terminal repeat (LTR) from HIV-1
   1062..1187    +  misc_feature   HIV-1 Ψ: packaging signal of human immunodeficiency virus type 1
   1171..1534    +  CDS            HIV-1 gag (fragment): gag protein from human immunodeficiency virus 1; gag
   1680..1913    +  misc_feature   RRE: The Rev response element (RRE) of HIV-1 allows for Rev-dependent mRNA export from the nucleus to the cytoplasm.
   2290..2390    +  CDS            Rev (fragment): human immunodeficiency virus 1 (HIV-1) Rev protein; rev; enhances nuclear export of unspliced and incompletely spliced viral mRNAs
   2440..2557    +  misc_feature   cPPT/CTS: central polypurine tract and central termination sequence of HIV-1
   2620..2686    +  CDS            small t antigen (fragment): SV40 (simian virus 40) small t antigen
   2693..3871    +  promoter       EF-1α promoter: strong constitutive promoter for human elongation factor EF-1α
   3888..3906    +  promoter       T7 promoter: promoter for bacteriophage T7 RNA polymerase
   3926..3962    -  misc_feature   MCS (fragment): pBluescript multiple cloning site
   3970..4779    +  CDS            SPI1 (sequence partly withheld): SPI1_HUMAN - Experimental evidence at protein level: Swiss-Prot protein existence level 1. Binds to the PU-box, a purine-rich DNA sequence (5'-GAGGAA- 3') that can act as a lymphoid-specific enhancer. This protein is a transcriptional activator that may be specifically involved in the differentiation or activation of macrophages or B-cells. Also binds RNA and may modulate pre-mRNA splicing (By similarity). From Homo sapiens (Human).
   4846..5868    +  CDS            hph: KHYB_ECOLX - Experimental evidence at protein level: Swiss-Prot protein existence level 1. The aminoglycoside phosphotransferases achieve inactivation of their antibiotic substrates by phosphorylation. Only phosphorylates hygromycin and closely related compounds such as demethyl analogs and destomycin. From Escherichia coli.
   5952..6065    +  CDS            nef (fragment): NEF_HV1LA - Experimental evidence at protein level: Swiss-Prot protein existence level 1. Extracellular Nef protein targets CD4(+) T-lymphocytes for apoptosis by interacting with CXCR4 surface receptors. From Human immunodeficiency virus type 1 group M subtype B (isolate Lai) (HIV-1).
   6063..6096    +  protein_bind   loxP: Cre-mediated recombination occurs in the 8-bp core sequence (GCATACAT). Cre recombinase
   6121..6301    +  LTR            5' LTR (truncated): truncated 5' long terminal repeat (LTR) from HIV-1
   6333..6557    +  polyA_signal   bGH poly(A) signal: bovine growth hormone polyadenylation signal
   6561..6582    +  promoter       SV40 promoter (fragment): SV40 enhancer and early promoter
   6603..7031    +  rep_origin     f1 ori (sequence partly withheld): f1 bacteriophage origin of replication; arrow indicates direction of (+) strand synthesis
   7045..7374    +  promoter       SV40 promoter: SV40 enhancer and early promoter
   7422..7469    +  promoter       EM7 promoter: synthetic bacterial promoter&nbsp
   7488..7862    +  CDS            BleoR: antibiotic-binding protein; Sh ble from Streptoalloteichus hindustanus; confers resistance to bleomycin, phleomycin, and Zeocin™
   7872..7997    +  CDS            ble (fragment): BLE_KLEPN - Experimental evidence at protein level: Swiss-Prot protein existence level 1. Binding protein with a strong affinity to the bleomycin family of antibiotics. Binds to CL990; an antimitotic-antibiotic compound. From Klebsiella pneumoniae.
   7992..8113    +  polyA_signal   SV40 poly(A) signal: SV40 polyadenylation signal
   8186..8202    -  protein_bind   lac operator: The lac repressor binds to the lac operator to inhibit transcription in E. coli. This inhibition can be relieved by adding lactose or isopropyl-β-D-thiogalactopyranoside (IPTG). lac repressor encoded by lacI
   8210..8240    -  promoter       lac promoter: promoter for the E. coli lac operon
   8255..8276    -  protein_bind   CAP binding site: CAP binding activates transcription in the presence of cAMP. E. coli catabolite activator protein
   8289..8381    -  CDS            lacI (fragment): lac repressor; lacI; The lac repressor binds to the lac operator to inhibit transcription in E. coli. This inhibition can be relieved by adding lactose or isopropyl-β-D-thiogalactopyranoside (IPTG).
   8564..9152    -  rep_origin     ori: high-copy-number ColE1/pMB1/pBR322/pUC origin of replication
   9323..10183   -  CDS            AmpR: β-lactamase; bla; confers resistance to ampicillin, carbenicillin, and related antibiotics
  10184..10288   -  promoter       AmpR promoter: bla
>Addgene plasmid #120482 | EF1a_SPI1_P2A_Hygro_Barcode | addgene full sequence | sequence record 234710 | Addgene NGS Result
GTCGACGGATCGGGAGATCTCCCGATCCCCTATGGTGCACTCTCAGTACAATCTGCTCTGATGCCGCATA
GTTAAGCCAGTATCTGCTCCCTGCTTGTGTGTTGGAGGTCGCTGAGTAGTGCGCGAGCAAAATTTAAGCT
ACAACAAGGCAAGGCTTGACCGACAATTGCATGAAGAATCTGCTTAGGGTTAGGCGTTTTGCGCTGCTTC
GCGATGTACGGGCCAGATATACGCGTTGACATTGATTATTGACTAGTTATTAATAGTAATCAATTACGGG
GTCATTAGTTCATAGCCCATATATGGAGTTCCGCGTTACATAACTTACGGTAAATGGCCCGCCTGGCTGA
CCGCCCAACGACCCCCGCCCATTGACGTCAATAATGACGTATGTTCCCATAGTAACGCCAATAGGGACTT
TCCATTGACGTCAATGGGTGGAGTATTTACGGTAAACTGCCCACTTGGCAGTACATCAAGTGTATCATAT
GCCAAGTACGCCCCCTATTGACGTCAATGACGGTAAATGGCCCGCCTGGCATTATGCCCAGTACATGACC
TTATGGGACTTTCCTACTTGGCAGTACATCTACGTATTAGTCATCGCTATTACCATGGTGATGCGGTTTT
GGCAGTACATCAATGGGCGTGGATAGCGGTTTGACTCACGGGGATTTCCAAGTCTCCACCCCATTGACGT
CAATGGGAGTTTGTTTTGGCACCAAAATCAACGGGACTTTCCAAAATGTCGTAACAACTCCGCCCCATTG
ACGCAAATGGGCGGTAGGCGTGTACGGTGGGAGGTCTATATAAGCAGCGCGTTTTGCCTGTACTGGGTCT
CTCTGGTTAGACCAGATCTGAGCCTGGGAGCTCTCTGGCTAACTAGGGAACCCACTGCTTAAGCCTCAAT
AAAGCTTGCCTTGAGTGCTTCAAGTAGTGTGTGCCCGTCTGTTGTGTGACTCTGGTAACTAGAGATCCCT
CAGACCCTTTTAGTCAGTGTGGAAAATCTCTAGCAGTGGCGCCCGAACAGGGACTTGAAAGCGAAAGGGA
AACCAGAGGAGCTCTCTCGACGCAGGACTCGGCTTGCTGAAGCGCGCACGGCAAGAGGCGAGGGGCGGCG
ACTGGTGAGTACGCCAAAAATTTTGACTAGCGGAGGCTAGAAGGAGAGAGATGGGTGCGAGAGCGTCAGT
ATTAAGCGGGGGAGAATTAGATCGCGATGGGAAAAAATTCGGTTAAGGCCAGGGGGAAAGAAAAAATATA
AATTAAAACATATAGTATGGGCAAGCAGGGAGCTAGAACGATTCGCAGTTAATCCTGGCCTGTTAGAAAC
ATCAGAAGGCTGTAGACAAATACTGGGACAGCTACAACCATCCCTTCAGACAGGATCAGAAGAACTTAGA
TCATTATATAATACAGTAGCAACCCTCTATTGTGTGCATCAAAGGATAGAGATAAAAGACACCAAGGAAG
CTTTAGACAAGATAGAGGAAGAGCAAAACAAAAGTAAGACCACCGCACAGCAAGCGGCCGCTGATCTTCA
GACCTGGAGGAGGAGATATGAGGGACAATTGGAGAAGTGAATTATATAAATATAAAGTAGTAAAAATTGA
ACCATTAGGAGTAGCACCCACCAAGGCAAAGAGAAGAGTGGTGCAGAGAGAAAAAAGAGCAGTGGGAATA
GGAGCTTTGTTCCTTGGGTTCTTGGGAGCAGCAGGAAGCACTATGGGCGCAGCGTCAATGACGCTGACGG
TACAGGCCAGACAATTATTGTCTGGTATAGTGCAGCAGCAGAACAATTTGCTGAGGGCTATTGAGGCGCA
ACAGCATCTGTTGCAACTCACAGTCTGGGGCATCAAGCAGCTCCAGGCAAGAATCCTGGCTGTGGAAAGA
TACCTAAAGGATCAACAGCTCCTGGGGATTTGGGGTTGCTCTGGAAAACTCATTTGCACCACTGCTGTGC
CTTGGAATGCTAGTTGGAGTAATAAATCTCTGGAACAGATTTGGAATCACACGACCTGGATGGAGTGGGA
CAGAGAAATTAACAATTACACAAGCTTAATACACTCCTTAATTGAAGAATCGCAAAACCAGCAAGAAAAG
AATGAACAAGAATTATTGGAATTAGATAAATGGGCAAGTTTGTGGAATTGGTTTAACATAACAAATTGGC
TGTGGTATATAAAATTATTCATAATGATAGTAGGAGGCTTGGTAGGTTTAAGAATAGTTTTTGCTGTACT
TTCTATAGTGAATAGAGTTAGGCAGGGATATTCACCATTATCGTTTCAGACCCACCTCCCAACCCCGAGG
GGACCCGACAGGCCCGAAGGAATAGAAGAAGAAGGTGGAGAGAGAGACAGAGACAGATCCATTCGATTAG
TGAACGGATCGGCACTGCGTGCGCCAATTCTGCAGACAAATGGCAGTATTCATCCACAATTTTAAAAGAA
AAGGGGGGATTGGGGGGTACAGTGCAGGGGAAAGAATAGTAGACATAATAGCAACAGACATACAAACTAA
AGAATTACAAAAACAAATTACAAAAATTCAAAATTTTCGGGTTTATTACAGGGACAGCAGAGATCCAGTT
TGGTTAATTAATCGATAAGCTTTGCAAAGATGGATAAAGTTTTAAACAGAGAGGAATCTTTGCAGCTAAT
GGACCTTCTAGGTCTTGAAAGGAGTGGGAATTGGCTCCGGTGCCCGTCAGTGGGCAGAGCGCACATCGCC
CACAGTCCCCGAGAAGTTGGGGGGAGGGGTCGGCAATTGAACCGGTGCCTAGAGAAGGTGGCGCGGGGTA
AACTGGGAAAGTGATGTCGTGTACTGGCTCCGCCTTTTTCCCGAGGGTGGGGGAGAACCGTATATAAGTG
CAGTAGTCGCCGTGAACGTTCTTTTTCGCAACGGGTTTGCCGCCAGAACACAGGTAAGTGCCGTGTGTGG
TTCCCGCGGGCCTGGCCTCTTTACGGGTTATGGCCCTTGCGTGCCTTGAATTACTTCCACCTGGCTGCAG
TACGTGATTCTTGATCCCGAGCTTCGGGTTGGAAGTGGGTGGGAGAGTTCGAGGCCTTGCGCTTAAGGAG
CCCCTTCGCCTCGTGCTTGAGTTGAGGCCTGGCCTGGGCGCTGGGGCCGCCGCGTGCGAATCTGGTGGCA
CCTTCGCGCCTGTCTCGCTGCTTTCGATAAGTCTCTAGCCATTTAAAATTTTTGATGACCTGCTGCGACG
CTTTTTTTCTGGCAAGATAGTCTTGTAAATGCGGGCCAAGATCTGCACACTGGTATTTCGGTTTTTGGGG
CCGCGGGCGGCGACGGGGCCCGTGCGTCCCAGCGCACATGTTCGGCGAGGCGGGGCCTGCGAGCGCGGCC
ACCGAGAATCGGACGGGGGTAGTCTCAAGCTGGCCGGCCTGCTCTGGTGCCTGGCCTCGCGCCGCCGTGT
ATCGCCCCGCCCTGGGCGGCAAGGCTGGCCCGGTCGGCACCAGTTGCGTGAGCGGAAAGATGGCCGCTTC
CCGGCCCTGCTGCAGGGAGCTCAAAATGGAGGACGCGGCGCTCGGGAGAGCGGGCGGGTGAGTCACCCAC
ACAAAGGAAAAGGGCCTTTCCGTCCTCAGCCGTCGCTTCATGTGACTCCACGGAGTACCGGGCGCCGTCC
AGGCACCTCGATTAGTTCTCGAGCTTTTGGAGTACGTCGTCTTTAGGTTGGGGGGAGGGGTTTTATGCGA
TGGAGTTTCCCCACACTGAGTGGGTGGAGACTGAAGTTAGGCCAGCTTGGCACTTGATGTAATTCTCCTT
GGAATTTGCCCTTTTTGAGTTTGGATCTTGGTTCATTCTCAAGCCTCAGACAGTGGTTCAAAGTTTTTTT
CTTCCATTTCAGGTGTCGTGAGGAATTAGCTTGGTACTAATACGACTCACTATAGGGAGACCCAAGCTGG
CTAGGTAAGCTTGATATCGAATTCCTGCAGCCCGGGGGATCCCGCCACCATGTTACAGGCGTGCAAAATG
GAAGGGTTTCCCCTCGTCCCCCCTCCATCAGAAGACCTGGTGCCCTATGACACGGATCTATACCAACGCC
AAACGCACGAGTATTACCCCTATCTCAGCAGTGATGGGGAGAGCCATAGCGACCATTACTGGGACTTCCA
CCCCCACCACGTGCACAGCGAGTTCGAGAGCTTCGCCGAGAACAACTTCACGGAGCTCCAGAGCGTGCAG
CCCCCGCAGCTGCAGCAGCTCTACCGCCACATGGAGCTGGAGCAGATGCACGTCCTCGATACCCCCATGG
TGCCACCCCATCCCAGTCTTGGCCACCAGGTCTCCTACCTGCCCCGGATGTGCCTCCAGTACCCATCCCT
GTCCCCAGCCCAGCCCAGCTCAGATGAGGAGGAGGGCGAGCGGCAGAGCCCCCCACTGGAGGTGTCTGAC
GGCGAGGCGGATGGCCTGGAGCCCGGGCCTGGGCTCCTGCCTGGGGAGACA
[318 nt withheld, positions 4462-4779]
GGATCCGGCGCAACAAACTTCTCTCTGCTGAAACAAGCCGGAGATGTCGAAGAGAATCCTGGACCGATGA
AAAAGCCTGAACTCACCGCGACGTCTGTCGAGAAGTTTCTGATCGAAAAGTTCGACAGCGTCTCCGACCT
GATGCAGCTCTCGGAGGGCGAAGAATCTCGTGCTTTCAGCTTCGATGTAGGAGGGCGTGGATATGTCCTG
CGGGTAAATAGCTGCGCCGATGGTTTCTACAAAGATCGTTATGTTTATCGGCACTTTGCATCGGCCGCGC
TCCCGATTCCGGAAGTGCTTGACATTGGGGAATTCAGCGAGAGCCTGACCTATTGCATCTCCCGCCGTGC
ACAGGGTGTCACGTTGCAAGACCTGCCTGAAACCGAACTGCCCGCTGTTCTGCAGCCGGTCGCGGAGGCC
ATGGATGCGATCGCTGCGGCCGATCTTAGCCAGACGAGCGGGTTCGGCCCATTCGGACCGCAAGGAATCG
GTCAATACACTACATGGCGTGATTTCATATGCGCGATTGCTGATCCCCATGTGTATCACTGGCAAACTGT
GATGGACGACACCGTCAGTGCGTCCGTCGCGCAGGCTCTCGATGAGCTGATGCTTTGGGCCGAGGACTGC
CCCGAAGTCCGGCACCTCGTGCACGCGGATTTCGGCTCCAACAATGTCCTGACGGACAATGGCCGCATAA
CAGCGGTCATTGACTGGAGCGAGGCGATGTTCGGGGATTCCCAATACGAGGTCGCCAACATCTTCTTCTG
GAGGCCGTGGTTGGCTTGTATGGAGCAGCAGACGCGCTACTTCGAGCGGAGGCATCCGGAGCTTGCAGGA
TCGCCGCGGCTCCGGGCGTATATGCTCCGCATTGGTCTTGACCAACTCTATCAGAGCTTGGTTGACGGCA
ATTTCGATGATGCAGCTTGGGCGCAGGGTCGATGCGACGCAATCGTCCGATCCGGAGCCGGGACTGTCGG
GCGTACACAAATCGCCCGCAGAAGCGCGGCCGTCTGGACCGATGGCTGTGTAGAAGTACTCGCCGATAGT
GGAAACCGACGCCCCAGCACTCGTCCGAGGGCAAAGGAATAAGTTAGAACTATTTCCTGGCTGTTACGCG
GTTTACTATTTCACTCCCGCCTACTGACGGGCTTGTTAAACAGTGAACCGCCCGCCCCACGACCCGCAGC
GCCCGACCGAAAGGAGCGCACGACCCCATGCATCGAACAAAAGAAAAGGGGGGACTGGAAGGGCTAATTC
ACTCCCAACGAAGACAAGATATCATAACTTCGTATAGCATACATTATACGAAGTTATCGGCTAGCTGGTC
CGGACTGTACTGGGTCTCTCTGGTTAGACCAGATCTGAGCCTGGGAGCTCTCTGGCTAACTAGGGAACCC
ACTGCTTAAGCCTCAATAAAGCTTGCCTTGAGTGCTTCAAGTAGTGTGTGCCCGTCTGTTGTGTGACTCT
GGTAACTAGAGATCCCTCAGACCCTTTTAGTCAGTGTGGAAAATCTCTAGCAGGGCCCGTTTAAACCCGC
TGATCAGCCTCGACTGTGCCTTCTAGTTGCCAGCCATCTGTTGTTTGCCCCTCCCCCGTGCCTTCCTTGA
CCCTGGAAGGTGCCACTCCCACTGTCCTTTCCTAATAAAATGAGGAAATTGCATCGCATTGTCTGAGTAG
GTGTCATTCTATTCTGGGGGGTGGGGTGGGGCAGGACAGCAAGGGGGAGGATTGGGAAGACAATAGCAGG
CATGCTGGGGATGCGGTGGGCTCTATGGCTTCTGAGGCGGAAAGAACCAGCTGGGGCTCTAGGGGGTATC
CCC
[124 nt withheld, positions 6603-6726]
C
[91 nt withheld, positions 6728-6818]
A
[49 nt withheld, positions 6820-6868]
CCTTTGACGTTGGAGTCCACGTTCTTT
[37 nt withheld, positions 6896-6932]
ACCCTATCTCGGTCTATTCTTTTGATTTATAAGGGATTTTGCCGATTTCGGCCTATTGGTTAAAAAATGA
GCTGATTTAACAAAAATTTAACGCGAATTAATTCTGTGGAATGTGTGTCAGTTAGGGTGTGGAAAGTCCC
CAGGCTCCCCAGCAGGCAGAAGTATGCAAAGCATGCATCTCAATTAGTCAGCAACCAGGTGTGGAAAGTC
CCCAGGCTCCCCAGCAGGCAGAAGTATGCAAAGCATGCATCTCAATTAGTCAGCAACCATAGTCCCGCCC
CTAACTCCGCCCATCCCGCCCCTAACTCCGCCCAGTTCCGCCCATTCTCCGCCCCATGGCTGACTAATTT
TTTTTATTTATGCAGAGGCCGAGGCCGCCTCTGCCTCTGAGCTATTCCAGAAGTAGTGAGGAGGCTTTTT
TGGAGGCCTAGGCTTTTGCAAAAAGCTCCCGGGAGCTTGTATATCCATTTTCGGATCTGATCAGCACGTG
TTGACAATTAATCATCGGCATAGTATATCGGCATAGTATAATACGACAAGGTGAGGAACTAAACCATGGC
CAAGTTGACCAGTGCCGTTCCGGTGCTCACCGCGCGCGACGTCGCCGGAGCGGTCGAGTTCTGGACCGAC
CGGCTCGGGTTCTCCCGGGACTTCGTGGAGGACGACTTCGCCGGTGTGGTCCGGGACGACGTGACCCTGT
TCATCAGCGCGGTCCAGGACCAGGTGGTGCCGGACAACACCCTGGCCTGGGTGTGGGTGCGCGGCCTGGA
CGAGCTGTACGCCGAGTGGTCGGAGGTCGTGTCCACGAACTTCCGGGACGCCTCCGGGCCGGCCATGACC
GAGATCGGCGAGCAGCCGTGGGGGCGGGAGTTCGCCCTGCGCGACCCGGCCGGCAACTGCGTGCACTTCG
TGGCCGAGGAGCAGGACTGACACGTGCTACGAGATTTCGATTCCACCGCCGCCTTCTATGAAAGGTTGGG
CTTCGGAATCGTTTTCCGGGACGCCGGCTGGATGATCCTCCAGCGCGGGGATCTCATGCTGGAGTTCTTC
GCCCACCCCAACTTGTTTATTGCAGCTTATAATGGTTACAAATAAAGCAATAGCATCACAAATTTCACAA
ATAAAGCATTTTTTTCACTGCATTCTAGTTGTGGTTTGTCCAAACTCATCAATGTATCTTATCATGTCTG
TATACCGTCGACCTCTAGCTAGAGCTTGGCGTAATCATGGTCATAGCTGTTTCCTGTGTGAAATTGTTAT
CCGCTCACAATTCCACACAACATACGAGCCGGAAGCATAAAGTGTAAAGCCTGGGGTGCCTAATGAGTGA
GCTAACTCACATTAATTGCGTTGCGCTCACTGCCCGCTTTCCAGTCGGGAAACCTGTCGTGCCAGCTGCA
TTAATGAATCGGCCAACGCGCGGGGAGAGGCGGTTTGCGTATTGGGCGCTCTTCCGCTTCCTCGCTCACT
GACTCGCTGCGCTCGGTCGTTCGGCTGCGGCGAGCGGTATCAGCTCACTCAAAGGCGGTAATACGGTTAT
CCACAGAATCAGGGGATAACGCAGGAAAGAACATGTGAGCAAAAGGCCAGCAAAAGGCCAGGAACCGTAA
AAAGGCCGCGTTGCTGGCGTTTTTCCATAGGCTCCGCCCCCCTGACGAGCATCACAAAAATCGACGCTCA
AGTCAGAGGTGGCGAAACCCGACAGGACTATAAAGATACCAGGCGTTTCCCCCTGGAAGCTCCCTCGTGC
GCTCTCCTGTTCCGACCCTGCCGCTTACCGGATACCTGTCCGCCTTTCTCCCTTCGGGAAGCGTGGCGCT
TTCTCATAGCTCACGCTGTAGGTATCTCAGTTCGGTGTAGGTCGTTCGCTCCAAGCTGGGCTGTGTGCAC
GAACCCCCCGTTCAGCCCGACCGCTGCGCCTTATCCGGTAACTATCGTCTTGAGTCCAACCCGGTAAGAC
ACGACTTATCGCCACTGGCAGCAGCCACTGGTAACAGGATTAGCAGAGCGAGGTATGTAGGCGGTGCTAC
AGAGTTCTTGAAGTGGTGGCCTAACTACGGCTACACTAGAAGAACAGTATTTGGTATCTGCGCTCTGCTG
AAGCCAGTTACCTTCGGAAAAAGAGTTGGTAGCTCTTGATCCGGCAAACAAACCACCGCTGGTAGCGGTG
GTTTTTTTGTTTGCAAGCAGCAGATTACGCGCAGAAAAAAAGGATCTCAAGAAGATCCTTTGATCTTTTC
TACGGGGTCTGACGCTCAGTGGAACGAAAACTCACGTTAAGGGATTTTGGTCATGAGATTATCAAAAAGG
ATCTTCACCTAGATCCTTTTAAATTAAAAATGAAGTTTTAAATCAATCTAAAGTATATATGAGTAAACTT
GGTCTGACAGTTACCAATGCTTAATCAGTGAGGCACCTATCTCAGCGATCTGTCTATTTCGTTCATCCAT
AGTTGCCTGACTCCCCGTCGTGTAGATAACTACGATACGGGAGGGCTTACCATCTGGCCCCAGTGCTGCA
ATGATACCGCGAGACCCACGCTCACCGGCTCCAGATTTATCAGCAATAAACCAGCCAGCCGGAAGGGCCG
AGCGCAGAAGTGGTCCTGCAACTTTATCCGCCTCCATCCAGTCTATTAATTGTTGCCGGGAAGCTAGAGT
AAGTAGTTCGCCAGTTAATAGTTTGCGCAACGTTGTTGCCATTGCTACAGGCATCGTGGTGTCACGCTCG
TCGTTTGGTATGGCTTCATTCAGCTCCGGTTCCCAACGATCAAGGCGAGTTACATGATCCCCCATGTTGT
GCAAAAAAGCGGTTAGCTCCTTCGGTCCTCCGATCGTTGTCAGAAGTAAGTTGGCCGCAGTGTTATCACT
CATGGTTATGGCAGCACTGCATAATTCTCTTACTGTCATGCCATCCGTAAGATGCTTTTCTGTGACTGGT
GAGTACTCAACCAAGTCATTCTGAGAATAGTGTATGCGGCGACCGAGTTGCTCTTGCCCGGCGTCAATAC
GGGATAATACCGCGCCACATAGCAGAACTTTAAAAGTGCTCATCATTGGAAAACGTTCTTCGGGGCGAAA
ACTCTCAAGGATCTTACCGCTGTTGAGATCCAGTTCGATGTAACCCACTCGTGCACCCAACTGATCTTCA
GCATCTTTTACTTTCACCAGCGTTTCTGGGTGAGCAAAAACAGGAAGGCAAAATGCCGCAAAAAAGGGAA
TAAGGGCGACACGGAAATGTTGAATACTCATACTCTTCCTTTTTCAATATTATTGAAGCATTTATCAGGG
TTATTGTCTCATGAGCGGATACATATTTGAATGTATTTAGAAAAATAAACAAATAGGGGTTCCGCGCACA
TTTCCCCGAAAAGTGCCACCTGAC
