>Addgene plasmid #120482 | EF1a_SPI1_P2A_Hygro_Barcode | depositor partial sequence | sequence record 228814 | SPI1 gene
ATGTTACAGGCGTGCAAAATGGAAGGGTTTCCCCTCGTCCCCCCTCCATCAGAAGACCTGGTGCCCTATG
ACACGGATCTATACCAACGCCAAACGCACGAGTATTACCCCTATCTCAGCAGTGATGGGGAGAGCCATAG
CGACCATTACTGGGACTTCCACCCCCACCACGTGCACAGCGAGTTCGAGAGCTTCGCCGAGAACAACTTC
ACGGAGCTCCAGAGCGTGCAGCCCCCGCAGCTGCAGCAGCTCTACCGCCACATGGAGCTGGAGCAGATGC
ACGTCCTCGATACCCCCATGGTGCCACCCCATCCCAGTCTTGGCCACCAGGTCTCCTACCTGCCCCGGAT
GTGCCTCCAGTACCCATCCCTGTCCCCAGCCCAGCCCAGCTCAGATGAGGAGGAGGGCGAGCGGCAGAGC
CCCCCACTGGAGGTGTCTGACGGCGAGGCGGATGGCCTGGAGCCCGGGCCTGGGCTCCTGCCTGGGGAGA
CA
[318 nt withheld, positions 493-810]
