>Addgene plasmid #120482 | EF1a_SPI1_P2A_Hygro_Barcode | depositor partial sequence | sequence record 228815 | SPI1 barcode
GTTTACTATTTCACTCCCGC
